Addgene plasmid #112222: pcDNA-3xflagGREB1b
Purpose: mammalian expression of flag tagged GREB1b
Depositing lab: Craig Burd. Depositing organization: Ohio State University. Publication: GREB1 isoforms regulate proliferation independent of ERalpha co-regulator activities in breast cancer. Haines CN, Braunreiter KM, Mo XM, Burd CJ. Endocr Relat Cancer. 2018 Jul;25(7):735-746. doi: 10.1530/ERC-17-0496. Epub 2018 Apr 25. PubMed 29695586.
Backbone
  Vector backbone: pcDNA3.1 + hygro
  Vector type: Mammalian Expression
  Selectable markers: Hygromycin
Growth in bacteria
  Bacterial resistance: Ampicillin, 100 μg/mL
  Growth temperature: 37°C
  Growth strain: DH5alpha
  Copy number: High Copy
Gene/Insert
  Gene/Insert name: GREB1b
  Species: H. sapiens (human)
  Insert size (bp): 1374
  Entrez Gene: GREB1
  Tag / fusion protein: 3x flag (N terminal on insert)
  Cloning method: Gibson Cloning
  Sequencing primers: 5′ T7 or CMV; 3′ BGH R
Terms and licenses: Academic/Nonprofit Terms; Industry Terms: Not Available to Industry
How to cite: pcDNA-3xflagGREB1b was a gift from Craig Burd (Addgene plasmid # 112222 ; http://n2t.net/addgene:112222 ; RRID:Addgene_112222)
