[The description below was written by a language model from this plasmid's Addgene catalogue record and pLannotate feature annotations shown in this document.]
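Description:
pcDNA-3xflagGREB1b is a mammalian expression plasmid built on the pcDNA3.1 hygromycin backbone, about 7 kb in the sequenced record, for producing an N-terminally 3xFLAG-tagged form of the human GREB1 isoform GREB1b. In bacteria it is maintained as a high-copy plasmid through a ColE1/pUC-type origin and selected with ampicillin via the β-lactamase gene and its native promoter. An f1 origin is also present, which allows single-stranded DNA production. For mammalian cells, an SV40 early promoter drives the hygromycin phosphotransferase gene, terminated by an SV40 polyadenylation signal, so that stable transfectants can be selected with hygromycin.

The expression cassette uses the human cytomegalovirus immediate early enhancer and promoter for strong constitutive transcription, followed by a T7 promoter that can serve for in vitro transcription or as a sequencing primer site. Downstream lies the 3xFLAG coding sequence, which includes an enterokinase cleavage site, fused to the GREB1b open reading frame (recorded as 1374 bp and inserted by Gibson assembly), with the bovine growth hormone polyadenylation signal ending the transcript. The automated annotation labels the insert region as a fragment of the paralogue GREB1L. This most likely reflects sequence similarity within the family, since the catalogue entry identifies the insert as GREB1. Several other short annotated fragments (HIV-1 LTR, ble, lacI, bom) appear to be backbone remnants or similarity hits rather than functional elements. The FLAG tag allows detection and immunoprecipitation of the isoform, and the construct is associated with work on how GREB1 isoforms affect proliferation and oestrogen receptor co-regulator activity in breast cancer cells.
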