Features (pLannotate 1.2.2; 21 found; start..end, strand, type, name):
      1..380     +  enhancer       CMV enhancer: human cytomegalovirus immediate early enhancer
    381..584     +  promoter       CMV promoter: human cytomegalovirus (CMV) immediate early promoter
    580..613     +  LTR            5' LTR (truncated) (fragment): truncated 5' long terminal repeat (LTR) from HIV-1
    629..647     +  promoter       T7 promoter: promoter for bacteriophage T7 RNA polymerase
    671..736     +  CDS            3xFLAG: three tandem FLAG® epitope tags, followed by an enterokinase cleavage site
    764..2107    +  CDS            GREB1L (fragment): GRB1L_HUMAN - Also known as C18orf6, KIAA1772. Experimental evidence at protein level: Swiss-Prot protein existence level 1. Plays a major role in early metanephros and genital development. From Homo sapiens (Human).
   2175..2399    +  polyA_signal   bGH poly(A) signal: bovine growth hormone polyadenylation signal
   2403..2424    +  promoter       SV40 promoter (fragment): SV40 enhancer and early promoter
   2445..2873    +  rep_origin     f1 ori (sequence partly withheld): f1 bacteriophage origin of replication; arrow indicates direction of (+) strand synthesis
   2887..3216    +  promoter       SV40 promoter: SV40 enhancer and early promoter
   3265..4290    +  CDS            HygR: aminoglycoside phosphotransferase from E. coli; aph(4)-Ia; confers resistance to hygromycin
   4300..4425    +  CDS            ble (fragment): BLE_KLEPN - Experimental evidence at protein level: Swiss-Prot protein existence level 1. Binding protein with a strong affinity to the bleomycin family of antibiotics. Binds to CL990; an antimitotic-antibiotic compound. From Klebsiella pneumoniae.
   4420..4541    +  polyA_signal   SV40 poly(A) signal: SV40 polyadenylation signal
   4614..4630    -  protein_bind   lac operator: The lac repressor binds to the lac operator to inhibit transcription in E. coli. This inhibition can be relieved by adding lactose or isopropyl-β-D-thiogalactopyranoside (IPTG). lac repressor encoded by lacI
   4638..4668    -  promoter       lac promoter: promoter for the E. coli lac operon
   4683..4704    -  protein_bind   CAP binding site: CAP binding activates transcription in the presence of cAMP. E. coli catabolite activator protein
   4717..4809    -  CDS            lacI (fragment): lac repressor; lacI; The lac repressor binds to the lac operator to inhibit transcription in E. coli. This inhibition can be relieved by adding lactose or isopropyl-β-D-thiogalactopyranoside (IPTG).
   4992..5580    -  rep_origin     ori: high-copy-number ColE1/pMB1/pBR322/pUC origin of replication
   5751..6611    -  CDS            AmpR: β-lactamase; bla; confers resistance to ampicillin, carbenicillin, and related antibiotics
   6612..6716    -  promoter       AmpR promoter: bla
   6775..6827    -  misc_feature   bom (fragment): basis of mobility region from pBR322
>Addgene plasmid #112222 | pcDNA-3xflagGREB1b | addgene full sequence | sequence record 216265 | Addgene NGS Result
GACATTGATTATTGACTAGTTATTAATAGTAATCAATTACGGGGTCATTAGTTCATAGCCCATATATGGA
GTTCCGCGTTACATAACTTACGGTAAATGGCCCGCCTGGCTGACCGCCCAACGACCCCCGCCCATTGACG
TCAATAATGACGTATGTTCCCATAGTAACGCCAATAGGGACTTTCCATTGACGTCAATGGGTGGAGTATT
TACGGTAAACTGCCCACTTGGCAGTACATCAAGTGTATCATATGCCAAGTACGCCCCCTATTGACGTCAA
TGACGGTAAATGGCCCGCCTGGCATTATGCCCAGTACATGACCTTATGGGACTTTCCTACTTGGCAGTAC
ATCTACGTATTAGTCATCGCTATTACCATGGTGATGCGGTTTTGGCAGTACATCAATGGGCGTGGATAGC
GGTTTGACTCACGGGGATTTCCAAGTCTCCACCCCATTGACGTCAATGGGAGTTTGTTTTGGCACCAAAA
TCAACGGGACTTTCCAAAATGTCGTAACAACTCCGCCCCATTGACGCAAATGGGCGGTAGGCGTGTACGG
TGGGAGGTCTATATAAGCAGAGCTCTCTGGCTAACTAGAGAACCCACTGCTTACTGGCTTATCGAAATTA
ATACGACTCACTATAGGGAGACCCAAGCTGGGCCACCATGGACTACAAAGACCATGACGGTGATTATAAA
GATCATGATATCGATTACAAGGATGACGATGACAAGCTAGCGTTTAAACTTAAGCTTGGTACCATGGGAA
ATTCTTACGCTGGACAGCTGAAGACGACACGCTTTGAAGAGGTCTTGCACAATTCCATCGAGGCATCCCT
GCGGTCCAACAACCTGGTGCCCAGGCCCATCTTTTCCCAGCTGTACCTGGAAGCTGAGCAGCAGCTTGCC
GCTCTAGAAGGTGGTAGCCGAGTGGACAATGAGGAAGAGGAAGAAGAGGGAGAAGGAGGGCTGGAAACAA
ATGGCCCCCCAAACCCTTTCCAGCTGCACCCTCTGCCTGAAGGATGCTGTACCACAGACGGGTTTTGCCA
GGCCGGGAAGGACCTGCGCCTTGTCTCCATTTCCAACGAGCCCATGGATGTCCCTGCGGGCTTTCTCCTC
GTGGGGGTCAAGTCCCCCAGCCTGCCGGACCATCTCCTGGTGTGCGCCGTTGACAAGAGGTTCTTGCCAG
ATGACAATGGCCACAATGCTCTTCTTGGTTTCTCTGGGAATTGTGTTGGCTGTGGAAAGAAAGGCTTCTG
TTACTTCACGGAATTCTCCAATCATATAAATCTGAAACTGACCACTCAACCCAAGAAGCAGAAACACTTG
AAGTATTACCTGGTCCGTAATGCACAAGGGACTCTAACCAAAGGACCTTTAATCTGTTGGAAAGGCTCAG
AGTTTAGAAGCCGGCAGATCCCCGCCAGTACTTGTTCCAGTTCCCTCTTCCCAGCCCTGGAGAGCACGGC
TGCCTTCCCCAGCGAGCCCGTTCCTGGGACGAACCCCAGCATCCTGATGGGAGCTCAGCAGGCAGGACCA
GCTTCTGATCACCCCTCACTAAACGCAGCAATGGGTCCGGCTGTTTTCAACGGCAAAGATTCCCCGAAGT
GCCAACAACTGGCAAAGAATAACCTGTTGGCCCTGCCGCGACCATCGGCTTTAGGTATCTTGTCAAACTC
CGGGCCCCCCAAAAAACGCCACAAAGGGTGGTCTCCAGAATCTCCATCAGCTCCAGATGGTGGCTGCCCC
CAAGGTGGTGGGAACAGAGCTAAGTATGAGAGCGCAGGCATGTCCTGCGTGCCGCAGGTTGGCTTGGTGG
GACCAGCTTCAGTCACCTTTCCAGTGGTGGCCTCTGGAGAACCAGTGTCTGTTCCTGACAACTTGCTGAA
AATATGCAAGGCCAAGCCAGTGATATTTAAAGGCCATGGGAACTTCCCTTACCTCTGTGGGAACCTGAAT
GACGTCGTGGTCAGCCCCCTCTTGTACACGTGCTACCAGAATTCCCAGTCTGTCTCACGGGCATACGAGC
AGTACGGCGCCTCTGCCATCCAGCCCATCTCCGAGGAGATGCAGCTCCTGCTTACCGTCTACTACCTGGT
CCAGCTGGCACATCAAATACGAAATCCGGACGTATAAACTAGAGGGCCCGTTTAAACCCGCTGATCAGCC
TCGACTGTGCCTTCTAGTTGCCAGCCATCTGTTGTTTGCCCCTCCCCCGTGCCTTCCTTGACCCTGGAAG
GTGCCACTCCCACTGTCCTTTCCTAATAAAATGAGGAAATTGCATCGCATTGTCTGAGTAGGTGTCATTC
TATTCTGGGGGGTGGGGTGGGGCAGGACAGCAAGGGGGAGGATTGGGAAGACAATAGCAGGCATGCTGGG
GATGCGGTGGGCTCTATGGCTTCTGAGGCGGAAAGAACCAGCTGGGGCTCTAGGGGGTATCCCC
[124 nt withheld, positions 2445-2568]
C
[91 nt withheld, positions 2570-2660]
A
[49 nt withheld, positions 2662-2710]
CCTTTGACGTTGGAGTCCACGTTCTTT
[37 nt withheld, positions 2738-2774]
ACCCTATCTCGGTCTATTCTTTTGATTTATAAGGGATTTTGCCGATTTCGGCCTATTGGTTAAAAAATGA
GCTGATTTAACAAAAATTTAACGCGAATTAATTCTGTGGAATGTGTGTCAGTTAGGGTGTGGAAAGTCCC
CAGGCTCCCCAGCAGGCAGAAGTATGCAAAGCATGCATCTCAATTAGTCAGCAACCAGGTGTGGAAAGTC
CCCAGGCTCCCCAGCAGGCAGAAGTATGCAAAGCATGCATCTCAATTAGTCAGCAACCATAGTCCCGCCC
CTAACTCCGCCCATCCCGCCCCTAACTCCGCCCAGTTCCGCCCATTCTCCGCCCCATGGCTGACTAATTT
TTTTTATTTATGCAGAGGCCGAGGCCGCCTCTGCCTCTGAGCTATTCCAGAAGTAGTGAGGAGGCTTTTT
TGGAGGCCTAGGCTTTTGCAAAAAGCTCCCGGGAGCTTGTATATCCATTTTCGGATCTGATCAGCACGTG
ATGAAAAAGCCTGAACTCACCGCGACGTCTGTCGAGAAGTTTCTGATCGAAAAGTTCGACAGCGTCTCCG
ACCTGATGCAGCTCTCGGAGGGCGAAGAATCTCGTGCTTTCAGCTTCGATGTAGGAGGGCGTGGATATGT
CCTGCGGGTAAATAGCTGCGCCGATGGTTTCTACAAAGATCGTTATGTTTATCGGCACTTTGCATCGGCC
GCGCTCCCGATTCCGGAAGTGCTTGACATTGGGGAATTCAGCGAGAGCCTGACCTATTGCATCTCCCGCC
GTGCACAGGGTGTCACGTTGCAAGACCTGCCTGAAACCGAACTGCCCGCTGTTCTGCAGCCGGTCGCGGA
GGCCATGGATGCGATCGCTGCGGCCGATCTTAGCCAGACGAGCGGGTTCGGCCCATTCGGACCGCAAGGA
ATCGGTCAATACACTACATGGCGTGATTTCATATGCGCGATTGCTGATCCCCATGTGTATCACTGGCAAA
CTGTGATGGACGACACCGTCAGTGCGTCCGTCGCGCAGGCTCTCGATGAGCTGATGCTTTGGGCCGAGGA
CTGCCCCGAAGTCCGGCACCTCGTGCACGCGGATTTCGGCTCCAACAATGTCCTGACGGACAATGGCCGC
ATAACAGCGGTCATTGACTGGAGCGAGGCGATGTTCGGGGATTCCCAATACGAGGTCGCCAACATCTTCT
TCTGGAGGCCGTGGTTGGCTTGTATGGAGCAGCAGACGCGCTACTTCGAGCGGAGGCATCCGGAGCTTGC
AGGATCGCCGCGGCTCCGGGCGTATATGCTCCGCATTGGTCTTGACCAACTCTATCAGAGCTTGGTTGAC
GGCAATTTCGATGATGCAGCTTGGGCGCAGGGTCGATGCGACGCAATCGTCCGATCCGGAGCCGGGACTG
TCGGGCGTACACAAATCGCCCGCAGAAGCGCGGCCGTCTGGACCGATGGCTGTGTAGAAGTACTCGCCGA
TAGTGGAAACCGACGCCCCAGCACTCGTCCGAGGGCAAAGGAATAGCACGTGCTACGAGATTTCGATTCC
ACCGCCGCCTTCTATGAAAGGTTGGGCTTCGGAATCGTTTTCCGGGACGCCGGCTGGATGATCCTCCAGC
GCGGGGATCTCATGCTGGAGTTCTTCGCCCACCCCAACTTGTTTATTGCAGCTTATAATGGTTACAAATA
AAGCAATAGCATCACAAATTTCACAAATAAAGCATTTTTTTCACTGCATTCTAGTTGTGGTTTGTCCAAA
CTCATCAATGTATCTTATCATGTCTGTATACCGTCGACCTCTAGCTAGAGCTTGGCGTAATCATGGTCAT
AGCTGTTTCCTGTGTGAAATTGTTATCCGCTCACAATTCCACACAACATACGAGCCGGAAGCATAAAGTG
TAAAGCCTGGGGTGCCTAATGAGTGAGCTAACTCACATTAATTGCGTTGCGCTCACTGCCCGCTTTCCAG
TCGGGAAACCTGTCGTGCCAGCTGCATTAATGAATCGGCCAACGCGCGGGGAGAGGCGGTTTGCGTATTG
GGCGCTCTTCCGCTTCCTCGCTCACTGACTCGCTGCGCTCGGTCGTTCGGCTGCGGCGAGCGGTATCAGC
TCACTCAAAGGCGGTAATACGGTTATCCACAGAATCAGGGGATAACGCAGGAAAGAACATGTGAGCAAAA
GGCCAGCAAAAGGCCAGGAACCGTAAAAAGGCCGCGTTGCTGGCGTTTTTCCATAGGCTCCGCCCCCCTG
ACGAGCATCACAAAAATCGACGCTCAAGTCAGAGGTGGCGAAACCCGACAGGACTATAAAGATACCAGGC
GTTTCCCCCTGGAAGCTCCCTCGTGCGCTCTCCTGTTCCGACCCTGCCGCTTACCGGATACCTGTCCGCC
TTTCTCCCTTCGGGAAGCGTGGCGCTTTCTCATAGCTCACGCTGTAGGTATCTCAGTTCGGTGTAGGTCG
TTCGCTCCAAGCTGGGCTGTGTGCACGAACCCCCCGTTCAGCCCGACCGCTGCGCCTTATCCGGTAACTA
TCGTCTTGAGTCCAACCCGGTAAGACACGACTTATCGCCACTGGCAGCAGCCACTGGTAACAGGATTAGC
AGAGCGAGGTATGTAGGCGGTGCTACAGAGTTCTTGAAGTGGTGGCCTAACTACGGCTACACTAGAAGAA
CAGTATTTGGTATCTGCGCTCTGCTGAAGCCAGTTACCTTCGGAAAAAGAGTTGGTAGCTCTTGATCCGG
CAAACAAACCACCGCTGGTAGCGGTGGTTTTTTTGTTTGCAAGCAGCAGATTACGCGCAGAAAAAAAGGA
TCTCAAGAAGATCCTTTGATCTTTTCTACGGGGTCTGACGCTCAGTGGAACGAAAACTCACGTTAAGGGA
TTTTGGTCATGAGATTATCAAAAAGGATCTTCACCTAGATCCTTTTAAATTAAAAATGAAGTTTTAAATC
AATCTAAAGTATATATGAGTAAACTTGGTCTGACAGTTACCAATGCTTAATCAGTGAGGCACCTATCTCA
GCGATCTGTCTATTTCGTTCATCCATAGTTGCCTGACTCCCCGTCGTGTAGATAACTACGATACGGGAGG
GCTTACCATCTGGCCCCAGTGCTGCAATGATACCGCGAGACCCACGCTCACCGGCTCCAGATTTATCAGC
AATAAACCAGCCAGCCGGAAGGGCCGAGCGCAGAAGTGGTCCTGCAACTTTATCCGCCTCCATCCAGTCT
ATTAATTGTTGCCGGGAAGCTAGAGTAAGTAGTTCGCCAGTTAATAGTTTGCGCAACGTTGTTGCCATTG
CTACAGGCATCGTGGTGTCACGCTCGTCGTTTGGTATGGCTTCATTCAGCTCCGGTTCCCAACGATCAAG
GCGAGTTACATGATCCCCCATGTTGTGCAAAAAAGCGGTTAGCTCCTTCGGTCCTCCGATCGTTGTCAGA
AGTAAGTTGGCCGCAGTGTTATCACTCATGGTTATGGCAGCACTGCATAATTCTCTTACTGTCATGCCAT
CCGTAAGATGCTTTTCTGTGACTGGTGAGTACTCAACCAAGTCATTCTGAGAATAGTGTATGCGGCGACC
GAGTTGCTCTTGCCCGGCGTCAATACGGGATAATACCGCGCCACATAGCAGAACTTTAAAAGTGCTCATC
ATTGGAAAACGTTCTTCGGGGCGAAAACTCTCAAGGATCTTACCGCTGTTGAGATCCAGTTCGATGTAAC
CCACTCGTGCACCCAACTGATCTTCAGCATCTTTTACTTTCACCAGCGTTTCTGGGTGAGCAAAAACAGG
AAGGCAAAATGCCGCAAAAAAGGGAATAAGGGCGACACGGAAATGTTGAATACTCATACTCTTCCTTTTT
CAATATTATTGAAGCATTTATCAGGGTTATTGTCTCATGAGCGGATACATATTTGAATGTATTTAGAAAA
ATAAACAAATAGGGGTTCCGCGCACATTTCCCCGAAAAGTGCCACCTGACGTCGACGGATCGGGAGATCT
CCCGATCCCCTATGGTGCACTCTCAGTACAATCTGCTCTGATGCCGCATAGTTAAGCCAGTATCTGCTCC
CTGCTTGTGTGTTGGAGGTCGCTGAGTAGTGCGCGAGCAAAATTTAAGCTACAACAAGGCAAGGCTTGAC
CGACAATTGCATGAAGAATCTGCTTAGGGTTAGGCGTTTTGCGCTGCTTCGCGATGTACGGGCCAGATAT
ACGCGTT
